>Addgene plasmid #38871 | SOCS6 | depositor partial sequence | sequence record 48929 | SOCS6 sequence 504 bps
ATGCACCATCATCATCATCATTCTTCTGGTGTAGATCTGGGTACCGAGAACCTGTACTTCCAATCCATGG
TGCAAAGTAGTGGTCCCATGGATGTGACAAGCCTTACAGAGGAGCTGAAAAAACTTGCAAAGCAAGGATG
GTACTGGGGACCAATCACACGTTGGGAGGCAGAAGGGAAGCTAGCAAACGTGCCAGATGGTTCTTTTCTT
GTTCGGGACAGTTCTGACGACCGTTACCTTTTAAGCTTGAGCTTTCGCTCCCATGGTAAAACACTTCACA
CTAGAATTGAGCACTCAAATGGTAGGTTTAGCTTTTATGAACAGCCAGATGTGGAAGGACATACGTCCAT
AGTTGATCTAATTGAGCATTCAATCGGGGACTCTGAAAATGGAGCTTTTTGTTATTCAAGGTCTCGGCTG
CCTGGATCTGCAACTTACCCCGTCAGACTGACCAACCCAGTGTCCCGGTTCATGCAGGTGCGCTCGTGAC
AGTAAAGGTGGATA
