>Addgene plasmid #38871 | SOCS6 | addgene partial sequence | sequence record 50518 | T7_term
GCATACTTCCTTTCGGGCTTTGTTAGCAGCCGGATCTCAGTGGTGGTGGTGGTGGTGCTCGAGTGCGGCC
GCAATCTTGTCGACGGAGCTCGAATTCGGATCCGTATCCACCTTTACTGTCACGAGCGCACCTGCATGAA
CCGGGACACTGGGTTGGTCAGTCTGACGGGGTAAGTTGCAGATCCAGGCAGCCGAGACCTTGAATAACAA
AAAGCTCCATTTTCAGAGTCCCCGATTGAATGCTCAATTAGATCAACTATGGACGTATGTCCTTCCACAT
CTGGCTGTTCATAAAAGCTAAACCTACCATTTGAGTGCTCAATTCTAGTGTGAAGTGTTTTACCATGGGA
GCGAAAGCTCAAGCTTAAAAGGTAACGGTCGTCAGAACTGTCCCGAACAAGAAAAGAACCATCTGGCACG
TTTGCTAGCTTCCCTTCTGCCTCCCAACGTGTGATTGGTCCCCAGTACCATCCTTGCTTTGCAAGTTTTT
TCAGCTCCTCTGTAAGGCTTGTCACATCCATGGGACCACTACTTTGCACCATGGATTGGAAGTACAGGTT
CTCGGTACCCAGATCTACACCAGAAGAATGATGATGATGATGGTGCATATGTATATCTCCTTCTTAAAGT
TAAACAAAATTATTTCTAGAGGGGAATTGTTATCCGCTCACAATTCCCCTATAGTGAGTCGTATTAATTT
CGCGGGATCGAGATCTCGATCCTCTACGCCGGACGCATCGTGGCCGGCATCACCGGCGCCACAGGTGCGG
TTGCTGGCGCCTATATCGCCCGACATCACC
