>Addgene plasmid #38871 | SOCS6 | addgene partial sequence | sequence record 50519 | T7 5'-TAATACGACTCACTATAGGG-3'
TGGGAATTCCTCTGAATATTTTGTTTACTTTAAGAAGGAGATATACATATGCACCATCATCATCATCATT
CTTCTGGTGTAGATCTGGGTACCGAGAACCTGTACTTCCAATCCATGGTGCAAAGTAGTGGTCCCATGGA
TGTGACAAGCCTTACAGAGGAGCTGAAAAAACTTGCAAAGCAAGGATGGTACTGGGGACCAATCACACGT
TGGGAGGCAGAAGGGAAGCTAGCAAACGTGCCAGATGGTTCTTTTCTTGTTCGGGACAGTTCTGACGACC
GTTACCTTTTAAGCTTGAGCTTTCGCTCCCATGGTAAAACACTTCACACTAGAATTGAGCACTCAAATGG
TAGGTTTAGCTTTTATGAACAGCCAGATGTGGAAGGACATACGTCCATAGTTGATCTAATTGAGCATTCA
ATCGGGGACTCTGAAAATGGAGCTTTTTGTTATTCAAGGTCTCGGCTGCCTGGATCTGCAACTTACCCCG
TCAGACTGACCAACCCAGTGTCCCGGTTCATGCAGGTGCGCTCGTGACAGTAAAGGTGGATACGGATCCG
AATTCGAGCTCCGTCGACAAGCTTGCGGCCGCACTCGAGCACCACCACCACCACCACTGAGATCCGGCTG
CTAACAAAGCCCGAAAGGAAGCTGAGTTGGCTGCTGCCACCGCTGAGCAATAACTAGCATAACCCCTTGG
GGCCTCTAAACGGGTCTTGAGGGGTTTTTTGCTGAAAGGAGGAACTATATCCGGATTGGCGAATGGG
[106 nt withheld, positions 768-873]
CTTCC
