[The description below was written by a language model from this plasmid's Addgene catalogue record.]
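Description:
SOCS6 is a bacterial expression plasmid built on the pNIC28-Bsa4 backbone from the SGC, intended for producing recombinant human SOCS6 protein in E. coli for structure determination. It is selected with kanamycin and is recorded as low copy. The record gives no feature table, so the origin of replication and the promoter are not explicitly stated. However, the listed sequencing primers (T7 forward and T7 terminator) indicate that the insert sits between T7 promoter and terminator regions, which is the usual arrangement for inducible expression in hosts that supply T7 RNA polymerase.

The insert is a 504 bp fragment of human SOCS6 (suppressor of cytokine signaling 6, also known as CIS4), introduced by ligation-independent cloning. At that size it encodes only a portion of the protein rather than the complete open reading frame, in keeping with the depositor's note that the construct may not be the full ORF. The boundaries of the fragment are not stated. Two amino-acid changes relative to the reference are recorded, V368D and R463G, although the record does not say whether these were deliberate or incidental. The fragment carries an N-terminal histidine tag followed by a TEV protease site, which allows purification by immobilised metal affinity chromatography and subsequent removal of the tag by TEV cleavage. A PDB entry is listed among the insert's alternative names, indicating that the construct is linked to a deposited crystal structure. Typical uses are overexpression and purification of this SOCS6 fragment for crystallography or related biophysical and biochemical studies.
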