Addgene plasmid #38871: SOCS6
Purpose: Bacterial expression for structure determination; may not be full ORF
Depositing lab: Nicola Burgess-Brown. Depositing organization: University of Oxford.
Backbone
  Vector backbone: pNIC28-Bsa4
  Backbone manufacturer: SGC
  Vector type: Bacterial Expression
Growth in bacteria
  Bacterial resistance: Kanamycin, 50 μg/mL
  Growth temperature: 37°C
  Growth strain: Mach1
  Copy number: Low Copy
Gene/Insert
  Gene/Insert name: SOCS6 (alt names: CIS4 suppressor of cytokine signaling 4; PDB:2VIF)
  Species: H. sapiens (human)
  Insert size (bp): 504
  Mutation: V368D, R463G
  Entrez Gene: SOCS6 (a.k.a. CIS-4, CIS4, HSPC060, SOCS-4, SOCS-6, SOCS4, SSI4, STAI4, STATI4)
  Tag / fusion protein: His Tev (N terminal on insert)
  Cloning method: Ligation Independent Cloning
  Sequencing primers: 5′ T7; 3′ T7-term
Terms and licenses: Academic/Nonprofit Terms; Industry Terms: Not Available to Industry
How to cite: SOCS6 was a gift from Nicola Burgess-Brown (Addgene plasmid # 38871 ; http://n2t.net/addgene:38871 ; RRID:Addgene_38871)
